>Addgene plasmid #230594 | AiP1224 - pAAV-AiE0064h-minBG-FlpO-WPRE-HGHpA | addgene full sequence | sequence record 466215 | Addgene NGS Result
GATGGCGGTGCCGTTGTGGGTGATCATCCAGCACAGGTAGGTCAGCTCGGCGGCACAGCTGGCGATCTTC
TCGCCGCTGGGCCTCTCGAATCTCTCCACGAACTGCCGCACCAGCACCTTGGGGGGGGTCTTGCACAGGA
TGTCGAACTGGCTCATCACCTTCCTCTTCTTCTTAGGAGCCATGGTGGCCACGCCAGAAGCAAATGTAAG
CAATAGATGGCTCTGCCCTGACTTTTATGCCCAGCCCGAGCTCGCAAATACATGAGTTATCTTAACCTAG
TCATGTGAGAAAGTAGAAGGAAATGAGGATGACTCAGAGGGAAAATGCTACCAGTGCAAGAAAATGCGGT
CAAACTCAGCATGAATTTTAAGGTCCATACAGAAGTTTATTCAAAAACAAGTTGATAGGGGTTCTTGGCT
AATATTTTTTAGGCAAAATGTATTGAGTTAAATGTCATGCCAAATACTTTTCAAAGCTTTACTGTATTTT
GCAATCTAAAAATCCAATTTTGTATTTTATGCTACAGTTAGCACTCCTTCACAACGCAGTTCTGTCAATG
AGATACTTCCTTCATGTCAAAAGAAAATTCCAATAATCAGAAAAACAGCTGTGTAGATGACTCACACTAC
GTTCTGCTAGGAGAGAATTTTTGTAAAAGAGGCAAGTACAAGAGAGTTCAATTGTAATTATATACCACAA
CTTTACCAATTGAAAACACTTCTTACATCACAGGGAAAGTATTCAAGTAGTCAGAAGGGGCACCTGAGTA
TGCAACTTGCCGCATAACTGAAATAGAAGAGGGGGTTAGTCAAAGCAGCTAGGGCAAACACATTTGAGAT
TTAAGAGTTCATACGCGTGCGGCCGCAGGAACCCCTAGTGATGGAGTTGGCCACTCCCTCTCTGCGCGCT
CGCTCGCTCACTGAGGCCGGGCGACCAAAGGTCGCCCGACGCCCGGGCGGCCTCAGTGAGCGAGCGAGCG
CGCAGCTGCCTGCAGGACATGTGAGCAAAAGGCCAGCAAAAGGCCAGGAACCGTAAAAAGGCCGCGTTGC
TGGCGTTTTTCCATAGGCTCCGCCCCCCTGACGAGCATCACAAAAATCGACGCTCAAGTCAGAGGTGGCG
AAACCCGACAGGACTATAAAGATACCAGGCGTTTCCCCCTGGAAGCTCCCTCGTGCGCTCTCCTGTTCCG
ACCCTGCCGCTTACCGGATACCTGTCCGCCTTTCTCCCTTCGGGAAGCGTGGCGCTTTCTCATAGCTCAC
GCTGTAGGTATCTCAGTTCGGTGTAGGTCGTTCGCTCCAAGCTGGGCTGTGTGCACGAACCCCCCGTTCA
GCCCGACCGCTGCGCCTTATCCGGTAACTATCGTCTTGAGTCCAACCCGGTAAGACACGACTTATCGCCA
CTGGCAGCAGCCACTGGTAACAGGATTAGCAGAGCGAGGTATGTAGGCGGTGCTACAGAGTTCTTGAAGT
GGTGGCCTAACTACGGCTACACTAGAAGAACAGTATTTGGTATCTGCGCTCTGCTGAAGCCAGTTACCTT
CGGAAAAAGAGTTGGTAGCTCTTGATCCGGCAAACAAACCACCGCTGGTAGCGGTGGTTTTTTTGTTTGC
AAGCAGCAGATTACGCGCAGAAAAAAAGGATCTCAAGAAGATCCTTTGATCTTTTCTACGGGGTCTGACG
CTCAGTGGAACGAAAACTCACGTTAAGGGATTTTGGTCATGAGATTATCAAAAAGGATCTTCACCTAGAT
CCTTTTAAATTAAAAATGAAGTTTTAAATCAATCTAAAGTATATATGAGTAAACTTGGTCTGACAGTTAC
CAATGCTTAATCAGTGAGGCACCTATCTCAGCGATCTGTCTATTTCGTTCATCCATAGTTGCCTGACTCC
CCGTCGTGTAGATAACTACGATACGGGAGGGCTTACCATCTGGCCCCAGTGCTGCAATGATACCGCGAGA
CCCACGCTCACCGGCTCCAGATTTATCAGCAATAAACCAGCCAGCCGGAAGGGCCGAGCGCAGAAGTGGT
CCTGCAACTTTATCCGCCTCCATCCAGTCTATTAATTGTTGCCGGGAAGCTAGAGTAAGTAGTTCGCCAG
TTAATAGTTTGCGCAACGTTGTTGCCATTGCTACAGGCATCGTGGTGTCACGCTCGTCGTTTGGTATGGC
TTCATTCAGCTCCGGTTCCCAACGATCAAGGCGAGTTACATGATCCCCCATGTTGTGCAAAAAAGCGGTT
AGCTCCTTCGGTCCTCCGATCGTTGTCAGAAGTAAGTTGGCCGCAGTGTTATCACTCATGGTTATGGCAG
CACTGCATAATTCTCTTACTGTCATGCCATCCGTAAGATGCTTTTCTGTGACTGGTGAGTACTCAACCAA
GTCATTCTGAGAATAGTGTATGCGGCGACCGAGTTGCTCTTGCCCGGCGTCAATACGGGATAATACCGCG
CCACATAGCAGAACTTTAAAAGTGCTCATCATTGGAAAACGTTCTTCGGGGCGAAAACTCTCAAGGATCT
TACCGCTGTTGAGATCCAGTTCGATGTAACCCACTCGTGCACCCAACTGATCTTCAGCATCTTTTACTTT
CACCAGCGTTTCTGGGTGAGCAAAAACAGGAAGGCAAAATGCCGCAAAAAAGGGAATAAGGGCGACACGG
AAATGTTGAATACTCATACTCTTCCTTTTTCAATATTATTGAAGCATTTATCAGGGTTATTGTCTCATGA
GCGGATACATATTTGAATGTATTTAGAAAAATAAACAAATAGGGGTTCCGCGCACATTTCCCCGAAAAGT
GCCACCTGACGTCTAAGAAACCATTATTATCATGACATTAACCTATAAAAATAGGCGTATCACGAGGCCC
TTTCGTCTCGCGCGTTTCGGTGATGACGGTGAAAACCTCTGACACATGCAGCTCCCGGAGACGGTCACAG
CTTGTCTGTAAGCGGATGCCGGGAGCAGACAAGCCCGTCAGGGCGCGTCAGCGGGTGTTGGCGGGTGTCG
GGGCTGGCTTAACTATGCGGCATCAGAGCAGATTGTACTGAGAGTGCACCATAAAATTGTAAACGTTAAT
ATTTTGTTAAAATTCGCGTTAAATTTTTGTTAAATCAGCTCATTTTTTAACCAATAGACCGAAATCGGCA
AAATCCCTTATAAATCAAAAGAATAGCCCGAGATAGAGT
[37 nt withheld, positions 3190-3226]
AAAGAACGTGGACTCCAACGTCAAAGG
[141 nt withheld, positions 3254-3394]
G
[46 nt withheld, positions 3396-3441]
A
[95 nt withheld, positions 3443-3537]
TATGCGGTGTGAAATACCGCACAGATGCGTAAGGAGAAAATACCGCATCAGGCGCCCCTGCAGGCAGCTG
CGCGCTCGCTCGCTCACTGAGGCCGCCCGGGCAAAGCCCGGGCGTCGGGCGACCTTTGGTCGCCCGGCCT
CAGTGAGCGAGCGAGCGCGCAGAGAGGGAGTGGCCAACTCCATCACTAGGGGTTCCTGCGGCCGCTCGGT
CCGCACGTGGTTACCTACAAAATCAGAAGGACAGGGAAGGGAGCAGTGGTTCACGCCTGTAATCCCAGCA
ATTTGGGAGGCCAAGGTGGGTAGATCACCTGAGATTAGGAGTTGGAGACCAGCCTGGCCAATATGGTGAA
ACCCCGTCTCTACCAAAAAAACAAAAATTAGCTGAGCCTGGTCATGCATGCCTGGAATCCCAACAACTCG
GGAGGCTGAGGCAGGAGAATCGCTTGAACCCAGGAGGCGGAGATTGCAGTGAGCCAAGATTGTGCCACTG
CACTCCAGCTTGGTTCCCAATAGACCCCGCAGGCCCTACAGGTTGTCTTCCCAACTTGCCCCTTGCTCCA
TACCACCCCCCTCCACCCCATAATATTATAGAAGGACACCTAGTCAGACAAAATGATGCAACTTAATTTT
ATTAGGACAAGGCTGGTGGGCACTGGAGTGGCAACTTCCAGGGCCAGGAGAGGCACTGGGGAGGGGTCAC
AGGGATGCCACCCGTAGATCTCTCGAGCAGCGCTCGGTATCGATGCGGGGAGGCGGCCCAAAGGGAGATC
CGACTCGTCTGAGGGCGAAGGCGAAGACGCGGAAGAGGCCGCAGAGCCGGCAGCAGGCCGCGGGAAGGAA
GGTCCGCTGGATTGAGGGCCGAAGGGACGTAGCAGAAGGACGTCCCGCGCAGAATCCAGGTGGCAACATA
GGCGAGCAGCCAAGGAAAGGACGATGATTTCCCCGACAACACCACGGAATTGTCAGTGCCCAACAGCCGA
GCCCCTGTCCAGCAGCGGGCAAGGCAGGCGGCGATGAGTTCCGCCGTGGCAATAGGGAGGGGGAAAGCGA
AAGTCCCGGAAAGGAGCTGACAGGTGGTGGCAATGCCCCAACCAGTGGGGGTTGCGTCAGCAAACACAGT
GCACACCACGCCACGTTGCCTGACAACGGGCCACAACTCCTCATAAAGAGACAGCAACCAGGATTTATAC
AAGGAGGAGAAAATGAAAGCCATACGGGAAGCAATAGCATGATACAAAGGCATTAAAGCAGCGTATCCAC
ATAGCGTAAAAGGAGCAACATAGTTAAGAATACCAGTCAATCTTTCACAAATTTTGTAATCCAGAGGTTG
ATTATCGATAAGCTTGATATCGAATTCTCAGATCCGCCTGTTGATGTAGCTGCTCAGGTAGTCCAGCACC
TCCTGGCTGATGATGCCGTTCCAGGCGGGGTATCTGATGCTGCCCTCGGCGCTGCCCTTCAGCTGCTCGA
TGTGCTGCCACTCCTCGATGGGGTTGGTCTCGTCCTTCAGGGCGATCATCTCCTTGCTGATGGGGTCGTA
GGCGTAGTACCTGGACACCAGGGCGAAGTAGTGGTCGGGGATGGCGGTGATCTGGTGGGTGTAGGTGGTC
CTGGCCACGGCGGAGGCCCTCTTGTCGCTCCAGTTGCCCACCACGTTTGTCAGCTCGGTCAGGCCCTTCA
TGCTCAGAAAGCTGGTCATCAGGTGCCTGCCGATGTGGCTCTTAGGGCCGTTCTTGATAGCGAAGATGGG
GTAGGGGGCGTTCTTCTTCAGGGCCTTGTTGTAGCTGCGCACCAGGTTGTCCTTCAGCAGCTGGTACTCC
TGCTTGTTGCTGCTGCTGTTGCCGGTCCTGTTCACTCTCTTCAGCACGGGCTCGCTGTTCCTCAGGAACT
CGTCCAGGTACACCAGGGGGTCGATCCTGCCTCTGGCGCTGAAAAAGTAGATGTGCCTGGACACGCTTGT
CTTGGTCTCGGTCACCAGGCACTGAATGATCACGCCCAGGTACTTGTTCTGCACCAGCTTGAAGCTCTTG
GGGTCCACGTTCTTGATGTCGCTGAACCTGCCGCAGTTGATGAATGTGGCCAGGAACAGGAACTGGTACA
GGGTCTTGGTCTTGGTGAACCTGCTGGTGTACTCGAAGCTGTTCAGGATCTTCTCGGTGATCTCCCAGAT
GCTCTCGCCCTCGGACAGCAGGGCCTTCAGCATCTTCTTGCTGTGGCTGTTGCCCTTGTCGGCCTCCTCG
CTGCTCTCGAACTGCAGCTGCAGGCTGGACACGATGTCGGTGATGTCGCTCTGGTGCTTCTGGCCGTTGT
AAGGGATGATGGTGAACTCCCAGGCGGGGATCAGCTTCTTCAGGCTGGCCTCCAGGATGGTGGCCTTCTG
GGTCTTGTACTTGAACTGCAGGCTCTTGTTCACGATGTCGAAGCTCAGGCTGTTGCTGATGATGGTGTTG
TAGCTCATGAAGGTGGCCCTCTT
Features (pLannotate 1.2.2; 14 found; start..end, strand, type, name):
    902..929     -  repeat_region  AAV2 ITR (fragment): inverted terminal repeat of adeno-associated virus serotype 2 inverted
    958..985     -  repeat_region  AAV2 ITR (fragment): inverted terminal repeat of adeno-associated virus serotype 2 inverted
   1058..1646    -  rep_origin     ori: high-copy-number ColE1/pMB1/pBR322/pUC origin of replication
   1817..2677    -  CDS            AmpR: β-lactamase; bla; confers resistance to ampicillin, carbenicillin, and related antibiotics
   2678..2782    -  promoter       AmpR promoter: bla
   2877..2912    +  CDS            rop (fragment): Rop protein, which maintains plasmids at low copy number; rop
   3014..3063    +  misc_feature   bom (fragment): basis of mobility region from pBR322
   3064..3519    -  rep_origin     f1 ori (sequence partly withheld): f1 bacteriophage origin of replication; arrow indicates direction of (+) strand synthesis
   3538..3589    +  misc_feature   bom (fragment): basis of mobility region from pBR322
   3594..3734    -  repeat_region  AAV2 ITR: inverted terminal repeat of adeno-associated virus serotype 2 inverted
   3774..4250    -  polyA_signal   hGH poly(A) signal: human growth hormone polyadenylation signal
   4282..4870    -  misc_feature   WPRE: woodchuck hepatitis virus posttranscriptional regulatory element
   4870..4894    -  misc_feature   MCS (fragment): pBluescript multiple cloning site
   4895..183     -  CDS            FLPo (across the origin): nuclear-targeted site-specific recombinase FLPo is a mouse codon-optimized fusion between the SV40 nuclear localization signal and a thermostable version of the Saccharomyces cerevisiae site-specific recombinase FLP. Recombination occurs at FRT sequences.
