[The description below was written by a language model from this plasmid's Addgene catalogue record and pLannotate feature annotations shown in this document.]
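Description:
AiP1224 - pAAV-AiE0064h-minBG-FlpO-WPRE-HGHpA is an AAV transfer plasmid built on a pAAV2 backbone, intended for packaging recombinant adeno-associated virus that delivers a recombinase to defined brain cell populations. In bacteria it is maintained at high copy through a ColE1/pUC-type origin and selected with ampicillin via the β-lactamase gene and its native promoter. An f1 phage origin and short remnants of pBR322 rop and bom sequences are also present in the backbone. The sequenced record is about 6 kb. One full AAV2 inverted terminal repeat is annotated next to the polyadenylation signal, while the opposite ITR is detected only as short fragments, which may reflect the difficulty of sequencing and annotating these hairpin repeats.

Between the ITRs, the expression cassette pairs the AiE0064h enhancer with minBG, a minimal promoter (beta-globin, as the name suggests) that has little activity on its own, so that transcription depends on the cell-type-restricted activity of the enhancer. Neither the enhancer nor the minimal promoter was recognised by the automated annotation, but both are given in the name and catalogue fields. The record does not state which cell population AiE0064h targets. The payload is FlpO, a mouse codon-optimised, thermostable FLP recombinase fused to an SV40 nuclear localisation signal, which recombines FRT sites. A WPRE downstream of the coding sequence enhances transcript stability and expression, and a human growth hormone polyadenylation signal terminates the message. The virus would typically be used with Flp-dependent reporter or effector constructs or transgenic lines to give enhancer-defined genetic access to cortical cell types.
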