Addgene plasmid #230594: AiP1224 - pAAV-AiE0064h-minBG-FlpO-WPRE-HGHpA
Purpose: AiE0064h is an enhancer sequence, designed to drive AAV-mediated transgene expression in specific populations of brain cells
Depositing lab: Allen Institute for Brain Science & Bosiljka Tasic. Depositing organization: Allen Institute. Publication: A suite of enhancer AAVs and transgenic mouse lines for genetic access to cortical cell types. Ben-Simon Y, Hooper M, Narayan S, Daigle TL, Dwivedi D, Way SW, Oster A, Stafford DA, Mich JK, Taormina MJ, Martinez RA, Opitz-Araya X, Roth JR, Alexander JR, Allen S, Amster A, Arbuckle J, Ayala A, Baker PM, Bakken TE, Barcelli T, Barta S, Bendrick J, Bertagnolli D, Bielstein C, Bishwakarma P, Bowlus J, Boyer G, Brouner K, Casian B, Casper T, Chakka AB, Chakrabarty R, Chance RK, Chavan S, Clark M, Colbert K, Collman F, Daniel S, Departee M, DiValentin P, Donadio N, Dotson N, Egdorf T, Fliss T, Gabitto M, Garcia J, Gary A, Gasperini M, Gloe J, Goldy J, Gore BB, Graybuck L, Greisman N, Haeseleer F, Halterman C, Haradon Z, Hastings SD, Helback O, Ho W, Hockemeyer D, Huang C, Huff S, Hunker A, Johansen N, Jones D, Juneau Z, Kalmbach B, Kannan M, Khem S, Kussick E, Kutsal R, Larsen R, Lee C, Lee AY, Leibly M, Lenz GH, Li S, Liang E, Lusk N, Madigan Z, Malloy J, Malone J, McCue R, Melchor J, Mollenkopf T, Moosman S, Morin E, Newman D, Ng L, Ngo K, Omstead V, Otto S, Oyama A, Pena N, Pham T, Phillips E, Pom CA, Potekhina L, Ransford S, Ray PL, Rette D, Reynoldson C, Rimorin C, Rocha D, Ruiz A, Sanchez REA, Sawyer L, Sedeno-Cortes A, Sevigny JP, Shapovalova N, Shepard N, Shulga L, Sigler AR, Siverts L, Soliman S, Somasundaram S, Staats B, Stewart K, Szelenyi E, Tieu M, Trader C, Tran A, van Velthoven CTJ, Walker M, Wang Y, Weed N, Wirthlin M, Wood T, Wynalda B, Yao Z, Zhou T, Ariza J, Dee N, Reding M, Ronellenfitch K, Mufti S, Sunkin SM, Smith KA, Esposito L, Waters J, Thyagarajan B, Yao S, Lein ES, Zeng H, Levi BP, Ngai J, Ting JT, Tasic B. Cell. 2025 May 16:S0092-8674(25)00513-6. doi: 10.1016/j.cell.2025.05.002. PubMed 40403729.
Backbone
  Vector backbone: pAAV2
  Vector type: AAV
Growth in bacteria
  Bacterial resistance: Ampicillin, 100 μg/mL
  Growth temperature: 37°C
  Growth strain: NEB Stable
  Copy number: High Copy
Gene/Insert
  Gene/Insert name: FlpO
  Species: Synthetic
  Promoter: minBG
  Cloning method: Restriction Enzyme; 5′ cloning site MluI (unknown if destroyed); 3′ cloning site SacI (unknown if destroyed)
Terms and licenses: Academic/Nonprofit Terms; Industry Terms: Not Available to Industry
How to cite: AiP1224 - pAAV-AiE0064h-minBG-FlpO-WPRE-HGHpA was a gift from Allen Institute for Brain Science & Bosiljka Tasic (Addgene plasmid # 230594 ; http://n2t.net/addgene:230594 ; RRID:Addgene_230594)
